Addgene plasmid #240605: ACE2-Mutant-R652A
Purpose: To test ACE2 cleavage by TMPRSS2. This protease targets R and K amino acids of ACE2; R was substituted by A at Residue 652 of ACE2 in the collectrin-like site
Depositing lab: Zaid Abassi. Depositing organization: Technion Research and Development Foundation.
Backbone
  Vector backbone: pcDNA3.1(-)
  Backbone size w/o insert (bp): 5378
  Vector type: Mammalian Expression
Growth in bacteria
  Bacterial resistance: Ampicillin, 100 μg/mL
  Growth temperature: 37°C
  Growth strain: DH5alpha
  Copy number: High Copy
Gene/Insert
  Gene/Insert name: Angiotensin-converting enzyme 2 (alt name: ACE2)
  Species: H. sapiens (human)
  Insert size (bp): 2472
  Mutation: Arginine (R) at position 652 on ACE2 is replaced by alanine (A). See Depositor Comments below.
  Entrez Gene: ACE2 (a.k.a. ACEH)
  Promoter: CMV
  Tag / fusion protein: FLAG tag (C terminal on insert)
  Cloning method: Gibson Cloning
  Sequencing primers: 3′ bGH-R primer: TAGAAGGCACAGTCGAGG
Resource information
  A portion of this plasmid was derived from a plasmid made by: Hyeryun Choe (Addgene Plasmid #1786)
Terms and licenses: Academic/Nonprofit Terms; Industry Terms: Not Available to Industry
Depositor comments: Please note: This plasmid contains an additional A301S mutation in ACE2. It is not known how this mutation affects plasmid function. The sequences encoding ACE2 mutants with a C-terminal FLAG tag were generated in two steps. In step 1, ACE2 mutant inserts were generated by overlap-extension PCR with specific primers. In step 2, the mutated ACE2 PCR insert was inserted into pcDNA 3.1 vector using the NEBuilder HiFi DNA Assembly kit. The integrity of all PCR-amplified sequences was confirmed by automated sequence analysis.
How to cite: ACE2-Mutant-R652A was a gift from Zaid Abassi (Addgene plasmid # 240605 ; http://n2t.net/addgene:240605 ; RRID:Addgene_240605)
