[The description below was written by a language model from this plasmid's Addgene catalogue record and pLannotate feature annotations shown in this document.]
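Description:
ACE2-Mutant-R652A is a mammalian expression plasmid built on the pcDNA3.1(-) backbone that carries human angiotensin-converting enzyme 2 (ACE2) with arginine 652 replaced by alanine. The full sequenced record is about 7.85 kb. In bacteria it is maintained through a high-copy ColE1/pUC-type origin and selected with ampicillin via the β-lactamase gene. An f1 origin is also present. For mammalian cells the backbone supplies an SV40 early promoter driving the Tn5 neomycin phosphotransferase gene with an SV40 polyadenylation signal, which permits G418 selection of stable transfectants. Several short fragment annotations (ble, lacI, bom, a truncated HIV-1 LTR, a small SV40 promoter piece) appear to be backbone remnants or automated similarity hits rather than functional parts.

The ACE2 open reading frame sits downstream of the CMV immediate-early enhancer and promoter and is terminated by the bovine growth hormone polyadenylation signal. A T7 promoter lies between the CMV promoter and the coding sequence. The catalogue lists a C-terminal FLAG tag on the insert, although the feature table does not annotate it separately. The insert was made by overlap-extension PCR and joined to the vector by Gibson-type assembly, with part of the construct derived from an earlier ACE2 plasmid.

The stated purpose is to test cleavage of ACE2 by the protease TMPRSS2, which targets arginine and lysine residues. The R652A substitution removes one such candidate site in the collectrin-like region, so processing of the mutant can be compared with other ACE2 forms. The depositor notes an additional A301S change in ACE2 whose functional effect is unknown.
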