Features (pLannotate 1.2.2; 20 found; start..end, strand, type, name):
     42..266     +  polyA_signal   bGH poly(A) signal: bovine growth hormone polyadenylation signal
    270..291     +  promoter       SV40 promoter (fragment): SV40 enhancer and early promoter
    312..740     +  rep_origin     f1 ori (sequence partly withheld): f1 bacteriophage origin of replication; arrow indicates direction of (+) strand synthesis
    754..1083    +  promoter       SV40 promoter: SV40 enhancer and early promoter
   1150..1942    +  CDS            NeoR/KanR: aminoglycoside phosphotransferase from Tn5; aph(3')-II (or nptII); confers resistance to neomycin, kanamycin, and G418 (Geneticin®)
   1963..2121    +  CDS            ble (fragment): BLE_KLEPN - Experimental evidence at protein level: Swiss-Prot protein existence level 1. Binding protein with a strong affinity to the bleomycin family of antibiotics. Binds to CL990; an antimitotic-antibiotic compound. From Klebsiella pneumoniae.
   2116..2237    +  polyA_signal   SV40 poly(A) signal: SV40 polyadenylation signal
   2310..2326    -  protein_bind   lac operator: The lac repressor binds to the lac operator to inhibit transcription in E. coli. This inhibition can be relieved by adding lactose or isopropyl-β-D-thiogalactopyranoside (IPTG). lac repressor encoded by lacI
   2334..2364    -  promoter       lac promoter: promoter for the E. coli lac operon
   2379..2400    -  protein_bind   CAP binding site: CAP binding activates transcription in the presence of cAMP. E. coli catabolite activator protein
   2413..2505    -  CDS            lacI (fragment): lac repressor; lacI; The lac repressor binds to the lac operator to inhibit transcription in E. coli. This inhibition can be relieved by adding lactose or isopropyl-β-D-thiogalactopyranoside (IPTG).
   2688..3276    -  rep_origin     ori: high-copy-number ColE1/pMB1/pBR322/pUC origin of replication
   3447..4307    -  CDS            AmpR: β-lactamase; bla; confers resistance to ampicillin, carbenicillin, and related antibiotics
   4308..4412    -  promoter       AmpR promoter: bla
   4471..4523    -  misc_feature   bom (fragment): basis of mobility region from pBR322
   4678..5057    +  enhancer       CMV enhancer: human cytomegalovirus immediate early enhancer
   5058..5261    +  promoter       CMV promoter: human cytomegalovirus (CMV) immediate early promoter
   5257..5290    +  LTR            5' LTR (truncated) (fragment): truncated 5' long terminal repeat (LTR) from HIV-1
   5306..5324    +  promoter       T7 promoter: promoter for bacteriophage T7 RNA polymerase
   5367..7781    +  CDS            ACE2: ACE2_HUMAN - Experimental evidence at protein level: Swiss-Prot protein existence level 1. [Isoform 2]: (Microbial infection) Non-functional as a receptor for human coronavirus SARS-CoV-2. From Homo sapiens (Human).
>Addgene plasmid #240605 | ACE2-Mutant-R652A | addgene full sequence | sequence record 483848 | Addgene NGS Result
GCTTGGATCCGCGTTAAGTTTAAACCGCTGATCAGCCTCGACTGTGCCTTCTAGTTGCCAGCCATCTGTT
GTTTGCCCCTCCCCCGTGCCTTCCTTGACCCTGGAAGGTGCCACTCCCACTGTCCTTTCCTAATAAAATG
AGGAAATTGCATCGCATTGTCTGAGTAGGTGTCATTCTATTCTGGGGGGTGGGGTGGGGCAGGACAGCAA
GGGGGAGGATTGGGAAGACAATAGCAGGCATGCTGGGGATGCGGTGGGCTCTATGGCTTCTGAGGCGGAA
AGAACCAGCTGGGGCTCTAGGGGGTATCCCC
[124 nt withheld, positions 312-435]
C
[91 nt withheld, positions 437-527]
A
[49 nt withheld, positions 529-577]
CCTTTGACGTTGGAGTCCACGTTCTTT
[37 nt withheld, positions 605-641]
ACCCTATCTCGGTCTATTCTTTTGATTTATAAGGGATTTTGCCGATTTCGGCCTATTGGTTAAAAAATGA
GCTGATTTAACAAAAATTTAACGCGAATTAATTCTGTGGAATGTGTGTCAGTTAGGGTGTGGAAAGTCCC
CAGGCTCCCCAGCAGGCAGAAGTATGCAAAGCATGCATCTCAATTAGTCAGCAACCAGGTGTGGAAAGTC
CCCAGGCTCCCCAGCAGGCAGAAGTATGCAAAGCATGCATCTCAATTAGTCAGCAACCATAGTCCCGCCC
CTAACTCCGCCCATCCCGCCCCTAACTCCGCCCAGTTCCGCCCATTCTCCGCCCCATGGCTGACTAATTT
TTTTTATTTATGCAGAGGCCGAGGCCGCCTCTGCCTCTGAGCTATTCCAGAAGTAGTGAGGAGGCTTTTT
TGGAGGCCTAGGCTTTTGCAAAAAGCTCCCGGGAGCTTGTATATCCATTTTCGGATCTGATCAAGAGACA
GGATGAGGATCGTTTCGCATGATTGAACAAGATGGATTGCACGCAGGTTCTCCGGCCGCTTGGGTGGAGA
GGCTATTCGGCTATGACTGGGCAACAGACAATCGGCTGCTCTGATGCCGCCGTGTTCCGGCTGTCAGCGC
AGGGGCGCCCGGTTCTTTTTGTCAAGACCGACCTGTCCGGTGCCCTGAATGAACTGCAGGACGAGGCAGC
GCGGCTATCGTGGCTGGCCACGACGGGCGTTCCTTGCGCAGCTGTGCTCGACGTTGTCACTGAAGCGGGA
AGGGACTGGCTGCTATTGGGCGAAGTGCCGGGGCAGGATCTCCTGTCATCTCACCTTGCTCCTGCCGAGA
AAGTATCCATCATGGCTGATGCAATGCGGCGGCTGCATACGCTTGATCCGGCTACCTGCCCATTCGACCA
CCAAGCGAAACATCGCATCGAGCGAGCACGTACTCGGATGGAAGCCGGTCTTGTCGATCAGGATGATCTG
GACGAAGAGCATCAGGGGCTCGCGCCAGCCGAACTGTTCGCCAGGCTCAAGGCGCGCATGCCCGACGGCG
AGGATCTCGTCGTGACCCATGGCGATGCCTGCTTGCCGAATATCATGGTGGAAAATGGCCGCTTTTCTGG
ATTCATCGACTGTGGCCGGCTGGGTGTGGCGGACCGCTATCAGGACATAGCGTTGGCTACCCGTGATATT
GCTGAAGAGCTTGGCGGCGAATGGGCTGACCGCTTCCTCGTGCTTTACGGTATCGCCGCTCCCGATTCGC
AGCGCATCGCCTTCTATCGCCTTCTTGACGAGTTCTTCTGAGCGGGACTCTGGGGTTCGAAATGACCGAC
CAAGCGACGCCCAACCTGCCATCACGAGATTTCGATTCCACCGCCGCCTTCTATGAAAGGTTGGGCTTCG
GAATCGTTTTCCGGGACGCCGGCTGGATGATCCTCCAGCGCGGGGATCTCATGCTGGAGTTCTTCGCCCA
CCCCAACTTGTTTATTGCAGCTTATAATGGTTACAAATAAAGCAATAGCATCACAAATTTCACAAATAAA
GCATTTTTTTCACTGCATTCTAGTTGTGGTTTGTCCAAACTCATCAATGTATCTTATCATGTCTGTATAC
CGTCGACCTCTAGCTAGAGCTTGGCGTAATCATGGTCATAGCTGTTTCCTGTGTGAAATTGTTATCCGCT
CACAATTCCACACAACATACGAGCCGGAAGCATAAAGTGTAAAGCCTGGGGTGCCTAATGAGTGAGCTAA
CTCACATTAATTGCGTTGCGCTCACTGCCCGCTTTCCAGTCGGGAAACCTGTCGTGCCAGCTGCATTAAT
GAATCGGCCAACGCGCGGGGAGAGGCGGTTTGCGTATTGGGCGCTCTTCCGCTTCCTCGCTCACTGACTC
GCTGCGCTCGGTCGTTCGGCTGCGGCGAGCGGTATCAGCTCACTCAAAGGCGGTAATACGGTTATCCACA
GAATCAGGGGATAACGCAGGAAAGAACATGTGAGCAAAAGGCCAGCAAAAGGCCAGGAACCGTAAAAAGG
CCGCGTTGCTGGCGTTTTTCCATAGGCTCCGCCCCCCTGACGAGCATCACAAAAATCGACGCTCAAGTCA
GAGGTGGCGAAACCCGACAGGACTATAAAGATACCAGGCGTTTCCCCCTGGAAGCTCCCTCGTGCGCTCT
CCTGTTCCGACCCTGCCGCTTACCGGATACCTGTCCGCCTTTCTCCCTTCGGGAAGCGTGGCGCTTTCTC
ATAGCTCACGCTGTAGGTATCTCAGTTCGGTGTAGGTCGTTCGCTCCAAGCTGGGCTGTGTGCACGAACC
CCCCGTTCAGCCCGACCGCTGCGCCTTATCCGGTAACTATCGTCTTGAGTCCAACCCGGTAAGACACGAC
TTATCGCCACTGGCAGCAGCCACTGGTAACAGGATTAGCAGAGCGAGGTATGTAGGCGGTGCTACAGAGT
TCTTGAAGTGGTGGCCTAACTACGGCTACACTAGAAGAACAGTATTTGGTATCTGCGCTCTGCTGAAGCC
AGTTACCTTCGGAAAAAGAGTTGGTAGCTCTTGATCCGGCAAACAAACCACCGCTGGTAGCGGTGGTTTT
TTTGTTTGCAAGCAGCAGATTACGCGCAGAAAAAAAGGATCTCAAGAAGATCCTTTGATCTTTTCTACGG
GGTCTGACGCTCAGTGGAACGAAAACTCACGTTAAGGGATTTTGGTCATGAGATTATCAAAAAGGATCTT
CACCTAGATCCTTTTAAATTAAAAATGAAGTTTTAAATCAATCTAAAGTATATATGAGTAAACTTGGTCT
GACAGTTACCAATGCTTAATCAGTGAGGCACCTATCTCAGCGATCTGTCTATTTCGTTCATCCATAGTTG
CCTGACTCCCCGTCGTGTAGATAACTACGATACGGGAGGGCTTACCATCTGGCCCCAGTGCTGCAATGAT
ACCGCGAGACCCACGCTCACCGGCTCCAGATTTATCAGCAATAAACCAGCCAGCCGGAAGGGCCGAGCGC
AGAAGTGGTCCTGCAACTTTATCCGCCTCCATCCAGTCTATTAATTGTTGCCGGGAAGCTAGAGTAAGTA
GTTCGCCAGTTAATAGTTTGCGCAACGTTGTTGCCATTGCTACAGGCATCGTGGTGTCACGCTCGTCGTT
TGGTATGGCTTCATTCAGCTCCGGTTCCCAACGATCAAGGCGAGTTACATGATCCCCCATGTTGTGCAAA
AAAGCGGTTAGCTCCTTCGGTCCTCCGATCGTTGTCAGAAGTAAGTTGGCCGCAGTGTTATCACTCATGG
TTATGGCAGCACTGCATAATTCTCTTACTGTCATGCCATCCGTAAGATGCTTTTCTGTGACTGGTGAGTA
CTCAACCAAGTCATTCTGAGAATAGTGTATGCGGCGACCGAGTTGCTCTTGCCCGGCGTCAATACGGGAT
AATACCGCGCCACATAGCAGAACTTTAAAAGTGCTCATCATTGGAAAACGTTCTTCGGGGCGAAAACTCT
CAAGGATCTTACCGCTGTTGAGATCCAGTTCGATGTAACCCACTCGTGCACCCAACTGATCTTCAGCATC
TTTTACTTTCACCAGCGTTTCTGGGTGAGCAAAAACAGGAAGGCAAAATGCCGCAAAAAAGGGAATAAGG
GCGACACGGAAATGTTGAATACTCATACTCTTCCTTTTTCAATATTATTGAAGCATTTATCAGGGTTATT
GTCTCATGAGCGGATACATATTTGAATGTATTTAGAAAAATAAACAAATAGGGGTTCCGCGCACATTTCC
CCGAAAAGTGCCACCTGACGTCGACGGATCGGGAGATCTCCCGATCCCCTATGGTGCACTCTCAGTACAA
TCTGCTCTGATGCCGCATAGTTAAGCCAGTATCTGCTCCCTGCTTGTGTGTTGGAGGTCGCTGAGTAGTG
CGCGAGCAAAATTTAAGCTACAACAAGGCAAGGCTTGACCGACAATTGCATGAAGAATCTGCTTAGGGTT
AGGCGTTTTGCGCTGCTTCGCGATGTACGGGCCAGATATACGCGTTGACATTGATTATTGACTAGTTATT
AATAGTAATCAATTACGGGGTCATTAGTTCATAGCCCATATATGGAGTTCCGCGTTACATAACTTACGGT
AAATGGCCCGCCTGGCTGACCGCCCAACGACCCCCGCCCATTGACGTCAATAATGACGTATGTTCCCATA
GTAACGCCAATAGGGACTTTCCATTGACGTCAATGGGTGGAGTATTTACGGTAAACTGCCCACTTGGCAG
TACATCAAGTGTATCATATGCCAAGTACGCCCCCTATTGACGTCAATGACGGTAAATGGCCCGCCTGGCA
TTATGCCCAGTACATGACCTTATGGGACTTTCCTACTTGGCAGTACATCTACGTATTAGTCATCGCTATT
ACCATGGTGATGCGGTTTTGGCAGTACATCAATGGGCGTGGATAGCGGTTTGACTCACGGGGATTTCCAA
GTCTCCACCCCATTGACGTCAATGGGAGTTTGTTTTGGCACCAAAATCAACGGGACTTTCCAAAATGTCG
TAACAACTCCGCCCCATTGACGCAAATGGGCGGTAGGCGTGTACGGTGGGAGGTCTATATAAGCAGAGCT
CTCTGGCTAACTAGAGAACCCACTGCTTACTGGCTTATCGAAATTAATACGACTCACTATAGGGAGACCC
AAGCTGGCTAGCGTTTAAACGGCAGTCAGCTAGCCATGTCAAGCTCTTCCTGGCTCCTTCTCAGCCTTGT
TGCTGTAACTGCTGCTCAGTCCACCATTGAGGAACAGGCCAAGACATTTTTGGACAAGTTTAACCACGAA
GCCGAAGACCTGTTCTATCAAAGTTCACTTGCTTCTTGGAATTATAACACCAATATTACTGAAGAGAATG
TCCAAAACATGAATAATGCTGGGGACAAATGGTCTGCCTTTTTAAAGGAACAGTCCACACTTGCCCAAAT
GTATCCACTACAAGAAATTCAGAATCTCACAGTCAAGCTTCAGCTGCAGGCTCTTCAGCAAAATGGGTCT
TCAGTGCTCTCAGAAGACAAGAGCAAACGGTTGAACACAATTCTAAATACAATGAGCACCATCTACAGTA
CTGGAAAAGTTTGTAACCCAGATAATCCACAAGAATGCTTATTACTTGAACCAGGTTTGAATGAAATAAT
GGCAAACAGTTTAGACTACAATGAGAGGCTCTGGGCTTGGGAAAGCTGGAGATCTGAGGTCGGCAAGCAG
CTGAGGCCATTATATGAAGAGTATGTGGTCTTGAAAAATGAGATGGCAAGAGCAAATCATTATGAGGACT
ATGGGGATTATTGGAGAGGAGACTATGAAGTAAATGGGGTAGATGGCTATGACTACAGCCGCGGCCAGTT
GATTGAAGATGTGGAACATACCTTTGAAGAGATTAAACCATTATATGAACATCTTCATGCCTATGTGAGG
GCAAAGTTGATGAATGCCTATCCTTCCTATATCAGTCCAATTGGATGCCTCCCTGCTCATTTGCTTGGTG
ATATGTGGGGTAGATTTTGGACAAATCTGTACTCTTTGACAGTTCCCTTTGGACAGAAACCAAACATAGA
TGTTACTGATGCAATGGTGGACCAGTCCTGGGATGCACAGAGAATATTCAAGGAGGCCGAGAAGTTCTTT
GTATCTGTTGGTCTTCCTAATATGACTCAAGGATTCTGGGAAAATTCCATGCTAACGGACCCAGGAAATG
TTCAGAAAGCAGTCTGCCATCCCACAGCTTGGGACCTGGGGAAGGGCGACTTCAGGATCCTTATGTGCAC
AAAGGTGACAATGGACGACTTCCTGACAGCTCATCATGAGATGGGGCATATCCAGTATGATATGGCATAT
GCTGCACAACCTTTTCTGCTAAGAAATGGAGCTAATGAAGGATTCCATGAAGCTGTTGGGGAAATCATGT
CACTTTCTGCAGCCACACCTAAGCATTTAAAATCCATTGGTCTTCTGTCACCCGATTTTCAAGAAGACAA
TGAAACAGAAATAAACTTCCTGCTCAAACAAGCACTCACGATTGTTGGGACTCTGCCATTTACTTACATG
TTAGAGAAGTGGAGGTGGATGGTCTTTAAAGGGGAAATTCCCAAAGACCAGTGGATGAAAAAGTGGTGGG
AGATGAAGCGAGAGATAGTTGGGGTGGTGGAACCTGTGCCCCATGATGAAACATACTGTGACCCCGCATC
TCTGTTCCATGTTTCTAATGATTACTCATTCATTCGATATTACACAAGGACCCTTTACCAATTCCAGTTT
CAAGAAGCACTTTGTCAAGCAGCTAAACATGAAGGCCCTCTGCACAAATGTGACATCTCAAACTCTACAG
AAGCTGGACAGAAACTGTTCAATATGCTGAGGCTTGGAAAATCAGAACCCTGGACCCTAGCATTGGAAAA
TGTTGTAGGAGCAAAGAACATGAATGTAAGGCCACTGCTCAACTACTTTGAGCCCTTATTTACCTGGCTG
AAAGACCAGAACAAGAATTCTTTTGTGGGATGGAGTACCGACTGGAGTCCATATGCAGACCAAAGCATCA
AAGTGAGGATAAGCCTAAAATCAGCTCTTGGAGATAAAGCATATGAATGGAACGACAATGAAATGTACCT
GTTCCGATCATCTGTTGCATATGCTATGGCCCAGTACTTTTTAAAAGTAAAAAATCAGATGATTCTTTTT
GGGGAGGAGGATGTGCGAGTGGCTAATTTGAAACCAAGAATCTCCTTTAATTTCTTTGTCACTGCACCTA
AAAATGTGTCTGATATCATTCCTAGAACTGAAGTTGAAAAGGCCATCAGGATGTCCCGGAGCCGTATCAA
TGATGCTTTCCGTCTGAATGACAACAGCCTAGAGTTTCTGGGGATACAGCCAACACTTGGACCTCCTAAC
CAGCCCCCTGTTTCCATATGGCTGATTGTTTTTGGAGTTGTGATGGGAGTGATAGTGGTTGGCATTGTCA
TCCTGATCTTCACTGGGATCAGAGATCGGAAGAAGAAAAATAAAGCAAGAAGTGGAGAAAATCCTTATGC
CTCCATCGATATTAGCAAAGGAGAAAATAATCCAGGATTCCAAAACACTGATGATGTTCAGACCTCCTTT
GGTACCGAGACCTCCCAGGTGGCGCCCGCTGACTACAAAGACGATGACGACAAGTAATCTAGACAGTCA
